Addgene plasmid #169485: pTS2380-Tier1-PhCMV-TM
Purpose: Tier-1 vector encoding PhCMV-driven transmembrane domain from Junctophilin-1 (TM) (PhCMV-TM-pA).
Depositing lab: Martin Fussenegger. Depositing organization: ETH Zurich (Swiss Federal Institute of Technology). Publication: A versatile plasmid architecture for mammalian synthetic biology (VAMSyB). Haellman V, Strittmatter T, Bertschi A, Stucheli P, Fussenegger M. Metab Eng. 2021 Jul;66:41-50. doi: 10.1016/j.ymben.2021.04.003. Epub 2021 Apr 18. PubMed 33857582.
Backbone
  Vector backbone: pMM1 (pcDNA3.1-based)
  Backbone size w/o insert (bp): 4435
  Vector type: Mammalian Expression
  Selectable markers: Neomycin (select with G418)
Growth in bacteria
  Bacterial resistance: Ampicillin, 100 μg/mL
  Growth temperature: 37°C
  Growth strain: DH5alpha
  Copy number: High Copy
Gene/Insert
  Gene/Insert name: PCMV-driven Junctophilin 2 transmembrane domain (alt name: PCMV-JPH2_TM)
  Species: H. sapiens (human)
  Entrez Gene: JPH2 (a.k.a. CMH17, JP-2, JP2)
  Promoter: PhCMV
  Cloning method: Restriction Enzyme; 5′ cloning site Unknown (unknown if destroyed)
  Sequencing primers: 5′ AmpStart; 3′ BGH-rev
Terms and licenses: Academic/Nonprofit Terms; Industry Terms: Not Available to Industry
How to cite: pTS2380-Tier1-PhCMV-TM was a gift from Martin Fussenegger (Addgene plasmid # 169485 ; http://n2t.net/addgene:169485 ; RRID:Addgene_169485)
