[The description below was written by a language model from this plasmid's Addgene catalogue record and pLannotate feature annotations shown in this document.]
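Description:
pTS2380-Tier1-PhCMV-TM is a mammalian expression plasmid built on pMM1, a pcDNA3.1-derived backbone. It is a "Tier-1" module in a standardized plasmid architecture for mammalian synthetic biology. The sequenced record is about 5.3 kb. It is propagated in E. coli at high copy from a ColE1/pUC-type origin under ampicillin selection (AmpR with its own promoter), and it also carries an f1 phage origin. For selection in mammalian cells, an SV40 enhancer/early promoter drives a neomycin phosphotransferase gene, terminated by an SV40 polyadenylation signal, which confers G418 resistance. Small annotated fragments (ble, lacI, the lac promoter/operator region, a short HIV-1 LTR-like match and a partial SV40 promoter) look like backbone remnants or annotation matches, not functional units.

The payload is a single expression unit, PhCMV-TM-pA. The human cytomegalovirus immediate-early enhancer and promoter, followed by a T7 promoter, drive a short coding segment of roughly 70 nt that encodes a junctophilin transmembrane domain, ending in the bovine growth hormone polyadenylation signal. The record is inconsistent about where this domain comes from. The purpose line names Junctophilin-1, the insert fields name human Junctophilin-2 (JPH2), and the sequence annotation matches the segment to a fragment of mouse Jph1. The exact source should therefore be checked against the sequence.

Junctophilins are anchored in the endoplasmic/sarcoplasmic reticulum membrane, so a domain like this could plausibly serve as a membrane-anchoring part. The record itself does not describe a specific application beyond the plasmid's role as a constitutive expression module in the modular cloning system.
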