Features (pLannotate 1.2.2; 19 found; start..end, strand, type, name):
    164..467     +  enhancer       CMV enhancer: human cytomegalovirus immediate early enhancer
    468..671     +  promoter       CMV promoter: human cytomegalovirus (CMV) immediate early promoter
    667..700     +  LTR            5' LTR (truncated) (fragment): truncated 5' long terminal repeat (LTR) from HIV-1
    716..734     +  promoter       T7 promoter: promoter for bacteriophage T7 RNA polymerase
    796..867     +  CDS            Jph1 (fragment): JPH1_MOUSE - Also known as Jp1. Experimental evidence at protein level: Swiss-Prot protein existence level 1. Junctophilins contribute to the formation of junctional membrane complexes (JMCs) which link the plasma membrane with the endoplasmic or sarcoplasmic reticulum in excitable cells. Provides a structural foundation for functional cross-talk between the cell surface and intracellular calcium release channels. JPH1 contributes to the construction of the skeletal muscle triad by linking the t-tubule (transverse-tubule) and SR (sarcoplasmic reticulum) membranes. From Mus musculus (Mouse).
    928..1152    +  polyA_signal   bGH poly(A) signal: bovine growth hormone polyadenylation signal
   1156..1177    +  promoter       SV40 promoter (fragment): SV40 enhancer and early promoter
   1198..1626    +  rep_origin     f1 ori (sequence partly withheld): f1 bacteriophage origin of replication; arrow indicates direction of (+) strand synthesis
   1640..1969    +  promoter       SV40 promoter: SV40 enhancer and early promoter
   2036..2827    +  CDS            neo: KKA2_KLEPN - Also known as kan, nptII. Experimental evidence at protein level: Swiss-Prot protein existence level 1. Resistance to kanamycin, neomycin, paromomycin, ribostamycin, butirosin and gentamicin B. From Klebsiella pneumoniae.
   2851..3009    +  CDS            ble (fragment): BLE_KLEPN - Experimental evidence at protein level: Swiss-Prot protein existence level 1. Binding protein with a strong affinity to the bleomycin family of antibiotics. Binds to CL990; an antimitotic-antibiotic compound. From Klebsiella pneumoniae.
   3004..3125    +  polyA_signal   SV40 poly(A) signal: SV40 polyadenylation signal
   3198..3214    -  protein_bind   lac operator: The lac repressor binds to the lac operator to inhibit transcription in E. coli. This inhibition can be relieved by adding lactose or isopropyl-β-D-thiogalactopyranoside (IPTG). lac repressor encoded by lacI
   3222..3252    -  promoter       lac promoter: promoter for the E. coli lac operon
   3267..3288    -  protein_bind   CAP binding site: CAP binding activates transcription in the presence of cAMP. E. coli catabolite activator protein
   3301..3393    -  CDS            lacI (fragment): lac repressor; lacI; The lac repressor binds to the lac operator to inhibit transcription in E. coli. This inhibition can be relieved by adding lactose or isopropyl-β-D-thiogalactopyranoside (IPTG).
   3576..4164    -  rep_origin     ori: high-copy-number ColE1/pMB1/pBR322/pUC origin of replication
   4335..5195    -  CDS            AmpR: β-lactamase; bla; confers resistance to ampicillin, carbenicillin, and related antibiotics
   5196..17      -  promoter       AmpR promoter (across the origin): bla
>Addgene plasmid #169485 | pTS2380-Tier1-PhCMV-TM | addgene full sequence | sequence record 364211 | Addgene NGS Result
CAAATAGGGGTTCCGCGCACATTTCCCCGAAAAGTGCCACCTGACGTCGACGGATCGGGAGATCTCCACG
CGTGGTACCCTCGAGTTGACATTGATTATTGAGTAGTTATTAATAGTAATCAATTACGGGGTCATTAGTT
CATAGCCCATATATGGAGTTCCGCGTTACATAACTTACGGTAAATGGCCCGCCTGGCTGACCGCCCAACG
ACCCCCGCCCATTGACGTCAATAATGACGTATGTTCCCATAGTAACGCCAATAGGGACTTTCCATTGACG
TCAATGGGTGGAGTATTTACGGTAAACTGCCCACTTGGCAGTACATCAAGTGTATCATATGCCAAGTACG
CCCCCTATTGACGTCAATGACGGTAAATGGCCCGCCTGGCATTATGCCCAGTACATGACCTTATGGGACT
TTCCTACTTGGCAGTACATCTACGTATTAGTCATCGCTATTACCATGGTGATGCGGTTTTGGCAGTACAT
CAATGGGCGTGGATAGCGGTTTGACTCACGGGGATTTCCAAGTCTCCACCCCATTGACGTCAATGGGAGT
TTGTTTTGGCACCAAAATCAACGGGACTTTCCAAAATGTCGTAACAACTCCGCCCCATTGACGCAAATGG
GCGGTAGGCGTGTACGGTGGGAGGTCTATATAAGCAGAGCTCTCTGGCTAACTAGAGAACCCACTGCTTA
CTGGCTTATCGAAATTAATACGACTCACTATAGGGAGACCCAAGCTGTTCGAAGCGGAATTCACCATGAC
TAGTGGTGGTTCTGGTTGGCGCTGGAACAGCATCATGATCGTGCTGGTGATGCTGCTGAACATCGGCCTG
GCCATCCTGTTCGTGCACTTCCTGACCGCTAGCGGATCCACCGGTGTCTAGAAAGCTTTGAGGCCGGCCT
GCAGGGATCAGCCTCGACTGTGCCTTCTAGTTGCCAGCCATCTGTTGTTTGCCCCTCCCCCGTGCCTTCC
TTGACCCTGGAAGGTGCCACTCCCACTGTCCTTTCCTAATAAAATGAGGAAATTGCATCGCATTGTCTGA
GTAGGTGTCATTCTATTCTGGGGGGTGGGGTGGGGCAGGACAGCAAGGGGGAGGATTGGGAAGACAATAG
CAGGCATGCTGGGGATGCGGTGGGCTCTATGGCTTCTGAGGCGGAAAGAACCAGCTGGGGCTCTAGGGGG
TATCCCC
[124 nt withheld, positions 1198-1321]
C
[91 nt withheld, positions 1323-1413]
A
[49 nt withheld, positions 1415-1463]
CCTTTGACGTTGGAGTCCACGTTCTTT
[37 nt withheld, positions 1491-1527]
ACCCTATCTCGGTCTATTCTTTTGATTTATAAGGGATTTTGCCGATTTCGGCCTATTGGTTAAAAAATGA
GCTGATTTAACAAAAATTTAACGCGAATTAATTCTGTGGAATGTGTGTCAGTTAGGGTGTGGAAAGTCCC
CAGGCTCCCCAGCAGGCAGAAGTATGCAAAGCATGCATCTCAATTAGTCAGCAACCAGGTGTGGAAAGTC
CCCAGGCTCCCCAGCAGGCAGAAGTATGCAAAGCATGCATCTCAATTAGTCAGCAACCATAGTCCCGCCC
CTAACTCCGCCCATCCCGCCCCTAACTCCGCCCAGTTCCGCCCATTCTCCGCCCCATGGCTGACTAATTT
TTTTTATTTATGCAGAGGCCGAGGCCGCCTCTGCCTCTGAGCTATTCCAGAAGTAGTGAGGAGGCTTTTT
TGGAGGCCTAGGCTTTTGCAAAAAGCTCCCGGGAGCTTGTATATCCATTTTCGGATCTGATCAAGAGACA
GGATGAGGATCGTTTCGCATGATTGAACAAGATGGATTGCACGCAGGTTCTCCGGCCGCTTGGGTGGAGA
GGCTATTCGGCTATGACTGGGCACAACAGACAATCGGCTGCTCTGATGCCGCCGTGTTCCGGCTGTCAGC
GCAGGGGCGCCCGGTTCTTTTTGTCAAGACCGACCTGTCCGGTGCCCTGAATGAACTGCAGGACGAGGCA
GCGCGGCTATCGTGGCTGGCCACGACGGGCGTTCCTTGCGCAGCTGTGCTCGACGTTGTCACTGAAGCGG
GAAGGGACTGGCTGCTATTGGGCGAAGTGCCGGGGCAGGATCTCCTGTCATCTCACCTTGCTCCTGCCGA
GAAAGTATCCATCATGGCTGATGCAATGCGGCGGCTGCATACGCTTGATCCGGCTACCTGCCCATTCGAC
CACCAAGCGAAACATCGCATCGAGCGAGCACGTACTCGGATGGAAGCCGGTCTTGTCGATCAGGATGATC
TGGACGAAGAGCATCAGGGGCTCGCGCCAGCCGAACTGTTCGCCAGGCTCAAGGCGCGCATGCCCGACGG
CGAGGATCTCGTCGTGACCCATGGCGATGCCTGCTTGCCGAATATCATGGTGGAAAATGGCCGCTTTTCT
GGATTCATCGACTGTGGCCGGCTGGGTGTGGCGGACCGCTATCAGGACATAGCGTTGGCTACCCGTGATA
TTGCTGAAGAGCTTGGCGGCGAATGGGCTGACCGCTTCCTCGTGCTTTACGGTATCGCCGCTCCCGATTC
GCAGCGCATCGCCTTCTATCGCCTTCTTGACGAGTTCTTCTGAGCGGGACTCTGGGGTTCGAAATGACCG
ACCAAGCGACGCCCAACCTGCCATCACGAGATTTCGATTCCACCGCCGCCTTCTATGAAAGGTTGGGCTT
CGGAATCGTTTTCCGGGACGCCGGCTGGATGATCCTCCAGCGCGGGGATCTCATGCTGGAGTTCTTCGCC
CACCCCAACTTGTTTATTGCAGCTTATAATGGTTACAAATAAAGCAATAGCATCACAAATTTCACAAATA
AAGCATTTTTTTCACTGCATTCTAGTTGTGGTTTGTCCAAACTCATCAATGTATCTTATCATGTCTGTAT
ACCGTCGACCTCTAGCTAGAGCTTGGCGTAATCATGGTCATAGCTGTTTCCTGTGTGAAATTGTTATCCG
CTCACAATTCCACACAACATACGAGCCGGAAGCATAAAGTGTAAAGCCTGGGGTGCCTAATGAGTGAGCT
AACTCACATTAATTGCGTTGCGCTCACTGCCCGCTTTCCAGTCGGGAAACCTGTCGTGCCAGCTGCATTA
ATGAATCGGCCAACGCGCGGGGAGAGGCGGTTTGCGTATTGGGCGCTCTTCCGCTTCCTCGCTCACTGAC
TCGCTGCGCTCGGTCGTTCGGCTGCGGCGAGCGGTATCAGCTCACTCAAAGGCGGTAATACGGTTATCCA
CAGAATCAGGGGATAACGCAGGAAAGAACATGTGAGCAAAAGGCCAGCAAAAGGCCAGGAACCGTAAAAA
GGCCGCGTTGCTGGCGTTTTTCCATAGGCTCCGCCCCCCTGACGAGCATCACAAAAATCGACGCTCAAGT
CAGAGGTGGCGAAACCCGACAGGACTATAAAGATACCAGGCGTTTCCCCCTGGAAGCTCCCTCGTGCGCT
CTCCTGTTCCGACCCTGCCGCTTACCGGATACCTGTCCGCCTTTCTCCCTTCGGGAAGCGTGGCGCTTTC
TCATAGCTCACGCTGTAGGTATCTCAGTTCGGTGTAGGTCGTTCGCTCCAAGCTGGGCTGTGTGCACGAA
CCCCCCGTTCAGCCCGACCGCTGCGCCTTATCCGGTAACTATCGTCTTGAGTCCAACCCGGTAAGACACG
ACTTATCGCCACTGGCAGCAGCCACTGGTAACAGGATTAGCAGAGCGAGGTATGTAGGCGGTGCTACAGA
GTTCTTGAAGTGGTGGCCTAACTACGGCTACACTAGAAGAACAGTATTTGGTATCTGCGCTCTGCTGAAG
CCAGTTACCTTCGGAAAAAGAGTTGGTAGCTCTTGATCCGGCAAACAAACCACCGCTGGTAGCGGTGGTT
TTTTTGTTTGCAAGCAGCAGATTACGCGCAGAAAAAAAGGATCTCAAGAAGATCCTTTGATCTTTTCTAC
GGGGTCTGACGCTCAGTGGAACGAAAACTCACGTTAAGGGATTTTGGTCATGAGATTATCAAAAAGGATC
TTCACCTAGATCCTTTTAAATTAAAAATGAAGTTTTAAATCAATCTAAAGTATATATGAGTAAACTTGGT
CTGACAGTTACCAATGCTTAATCAGTGAGGCACCTATCTCAGCGATCTGTCTATTTCGTTCATCCATAGT
TGCCTGACTCCCCGTCGTGTAGATAACTACGATACGGGAGGGCTTACCATCTGGCCCCAGTGCTGCAATG
ATACCGCGAGACCCACGCTCACCGGCTCCAGATTTATCAGCAATAAACCAGCCAGCCGGAAGGGCCGAGC
GCAGAAGTGGTCCTGCAACTTTATCCGCCTCCATCCAGTCTATTAATTGTTGCCGGGAAGCTAGAGTAAG
TAGTTCGCCAGTTAATAGTTTGCGCAACGTTGTTGCCATTGCTACAGGCATCGTGGTGTCACGCTCGTCG
TTTGGTATGGCTTCATTCAGCTCCGGTTCCCAACGATCAAGGCGAGTTACATGATCCCCCATGTTGTGCA
AAAAAGCGGTTAGCTCCTTCGGTCCTCCGATCGTTGTCAGAAGTAAGTTGGCCGCAGTGTTATCACTCAT
GGTTATGGCAGCACTGCATAATTCTCTTACTGTCATGCCATCCGTAAGATGCTTTTCTGTGACTGGTGAG
TACTCAACCAAGTCATTCTGAGAATAGTGTATGCGGCGACCGAGTTGCTCTTGCCCGGCGTCAATACGGG
ATAATACCGCGCCACATAGCAGAACTTTAAAAGTGCTCATCATTGGAAAACGTTCTTCGGGGCGAAAACT
CTCAAGGATCTTACCGCTGTTGAGATCCAGTTCGATGTAACCCACTCGTGCACCCAACTGATCTTCAGCA
TCTTTTACTTTCACCAGCGTTTCTGGGTGAGCAAAAACAGGAAGGCAAAATGCCGCAAAAAAGGGAATAA
GGGCGACACGGAAATGTTGAATACTCATACTCTTCCTTTTTCAATATTATTGAAGCATTTATCAGGGTTA
TTGTCTCATGAGCGGATACATATTTGAATGTATTTAGAAAAATAAA
